>Addgene plasmid #48813 | pGGA002 | depositor full sequence | sequence record 71194 | Full Sequence
GACGAAAGGGCCTCGTGATACGCCTATTTTTATAGGTTAATGTCATGATAATAATGGTTTCTTAGACGTC
AGGTGGCACTTTTCGGGGAAATGTGCGCGGAACCCCTATTTGTTTATTTTTCTAAATACATTCAAATATG
TATCCGCTCATGAGACAATAACCCTGATAAATGCTTCAATAATATTGAAAAAGGAAGAGTATGAGTATTC
AACATTTCCGTGTCGCCCTTATTCCCTTTTTTGCGGCATTTTGCCTTCCTGTTTTTGCTCACCCAGAAAC
GCTGGTGAAAGTAAAAGATGCTGAAGATCAGTTGGGTGCACGAGTGGGTTACATCGAACTGGATCTCAAC
AGCGGTAAGATCCTTGAGAGTTTTCGCCCCGAAGAACGTTTTCCAATGATGAGCACTTTTAAAGTTCTGC
TATGTGGCGCGGTATTATCCCGTATTGACGCCGGGCAAGAGCAACTCGGTCGCCGCATACACTATTCTCA
GAATGACTTGGTTGAGTACTCACCAGTCACAGAAAAGCATCTTACGGATGGCATGACAGTAAGAGAATTA
TGCAGTGCTGCCATAACCATGAGTGATAACACTGCGGCCAACTTACTTCTGACAACGATCGGAGGACCGA
AGGAGCTAACCGCTTTTTTGCACAACATGGGGGATCATGTAACTCGCCTTGATCGTTGGGAACCGGAGCT
GAATGAAGCCATACCAAACGACGAGCGTGACACCACGATGCCTGTAGCAATGGCAACAACGTTGCGCAAA
CTATTAACTGGCGAACTACTTACTCTAGCTTCCCGGCAACAATTAATAGACTGGATGGAGGCGGATAAAG
TTGCAGGACCACTTCTGCGCTCGGCCCTTCCGGCTGGCTGGTTTATTGCTGATAAATCTGGAGCCGGTGA
GCGTGGCTCTCGAGGTATCATTGCAGCACTGGGGCCAGATGGTAAGCCCTCCCGTATCGTAGTTATCTAC
ACGACGGGGAGTCAGGCAACTATGGATGAACGAAATAGACAGATCGCTGAGATAGGTGCCTCACTGATTA
AGCATTGGTAACTGTCAGACCAAGTTTACTCATATATACTTTAGATTGATTTAAAACTTCATTTTTAATT
TAAAAGGATCTAGGTGAAGATCCTTTTTGATAATCTCATGACCAAAATCCCTTAACGTGAGTTTTCGTTC
CACTGAGCGTCAGACCCCGTAGAAAAGATCAAAGGATCTTCTTGAGATCCTTTTTTTCTGCGCGTAATCT
GCTGCTTGCAAACAAAAAAACCACCGCTACCAGCGGTGGTTTGTTTGCCGGATCAAGAGCTACCAACTCT
TTTTCCGAAGGTAACTGGCTTCAGCAGAGCGCAGATACCAAATACTGTTCTTCTAGTGTAGCCGTAGTTA
GGCCACCACTTCAAGAACTCTGTAGCACCGCCTACATACCTCGCTCTGCTAATCCTGTTACCAGTGGCTG
CTGCCAGTGGCGATAAGTCGTGTCTTACCGGGTTGGACTCAAGACGATAGTTACCGGATAAGGCGCAGCG
GTCGGGCTGAACGGGGGGTTCGTGCACACAGCCCAGCTTGGAGCGAACGACCTACACCGAACTGAGATAC
CTACAGCGTGAGCTATGAGAAAGCGCCACGCTTCCCGAAGGGAGAAAGGCGGACAGGTATCCGGTAAGCG
GCAGGGTCGGAACAGGAGAGCGCACGAGGGAGCTTCCAGGGGGAAACGCCTGGTATCTTTATAGTCCTGT
CGGGTTTCGCCACCTCTGACTTGAGCGTCGATTTTTGTGATGCTCGTCAGGGGGGCGGAGCCTATGGAAA
AACGCCAGCAACGCGGCCTTTTTACGGTTCCTGGCCTTTTGCTGGCCTTTTGCTCACATGTTCTTTCCTG
CGTTATCCCCTGATTCTGTGGATAACCGTATTACCGCCTTTGAGTGAGCTGATACCGCTCGCCGCAGCCG
AACGACCGAGCGCAGCGAGTCAGTGAGCGAGGAAGCGGAAGAGCGCCCAATACGCAAACCGCCTCTCCCC
GCGCGTTGGCCGATTCATTAATGCAGCTGGCACGACAGGTTTCCCGACTGGAAAGCGGGCAGTGAGCGCA
ACGCAATTAATGTGAGTTAGCTCACTCATTAGGCACCCCAGGCTTTACACTTTATGCTTCCGGCTCGTAT
GTTGTGTGGAATTGTGAGCGGATAACAATTTCACACGAGCTATTTAGGTGACACTATAGAAGTGAAGCTT
GGTCTCAACCTCCCTAGAATGCCTTTTATATTTGAAACAAACCAAAGTTGCATGCAAGAGTACCTGAAGA
GAAGAGGGAAAGTGAACTCAGACCAGATCAAGAGTGCGTGTTGTTTGTGTAGATGAATGATGCATCTCTT
GTGTAATGTACCTTAGCCATAGGAACACGTCTTGTAGATCTTTTAATACATCTTTAGTTCCGCATCATGC
ATAGTTGACCCTGTTTTAAGGCGTTGAAATGAAAATACAAGTCTCTTGTATCTGAATTTGTGTTTTAAGC
GAAGAATGATTGTTCTTGTGAAGTTGATACACAAGTTCTTTGGATATCCTATCAGTATAAAGGATAGGTT
TCCATTTTCGTGACTCACTCACTGATTTCCATTGCTTGAAAATTGATGATGAACTAAGATCAATCCATGT
TAGTTTCAAAACAACAGTAACTGTGGCCAACTTAGTTTTGAAACAACACTAACTGGTCGAAGCAAAAAGA
AAAAAGAGTTTCATCATATATCTGATTTGATGGACTGTTTGGAGTTAGGACCAAACATTATCTACAAACA
AAGACTTTTCTCCTAACTTGTGATTCCTTCTTAAACCCTAGGGGTAATATTCTATTTTCCAAGGATCTTT
AGTTAAAGGCAAATCCGGGAAATTATTGTAATCATTTGGGGAAACATATAAAAGATTTGAGTTAGATGGA
AGTGACGATTAATCCAAACATATATATCTCTTTCTTCTTATTTCCCAAATTAACAGACAAAAGTAGAATA
TTGGCTTTTAACACCAATATAAAAACTTGTTCACACCTAAACACTTTTGTTTACTTTAGGGTAAGTGTAA
AAAGCCAACCAAATCCACCTGCACTGATTTGACGTTTACAAACGCCGTTAAGTTTGTCACCGTCTAAACA
AAAACAAAGTAGAAGCTAACGGAGCTCCGTTAATAAATTGACGAAAAGCAAACCAAGTTTTTAGCTTTGG
TCCCCCTCTTTTACCAAGTGACAATTGATTTAAGCAGTGTCTTGTAATTATACAACCATCGATGTCCGTT
GATTTAAACAGTGTCTTGTAATTAAAAAAATCAGTTTACATAAATGGAAAATTTATCACTTAGTTTTCAT
CAACTTCTGAACTTACCTTTCATGGATTAGGCAATACTTTCCATTTTTAGTAACTCAAGTGGACCCTTTA
CTTCTTCAACTCCATCTCTCTCTTTCTATTTCACTTCTTTCTTCTCATTATATCTCTTGTCCTCTCCACC
AAATCTCTTCAACAAAAAGATTAAATAACATGAGACCGAATTCTCGCCCTATAGTGAGTCGTATTACCTG
GCCGTCGTTTTACAACGTCGTGACTGGGAAAACCCTGGCGTTACCCAACTTAATCGCCTTGCAGCACATC
CCCCTTTCGCCAGCTGGCGTAATAGCGAAGAGGCCCGCACCGATCGCCCTTCCCAACAGTTGCGCAGCCT
GAATGGCGAATGGCGCCTGATGCGGTATTTTCTCCTTACGCATCTGTGCGGTATTTCACACCGCATATGG
TGCACTCTCAGTACAATCTGCTCTGATGCCGCATAGTTAAGCCAGCCCCGACACCCGCCAACACCCGCTG
ACGCGCCCTGACGGGCTTGTCTGCTCCCGGCATCCGCTTACAGACAAGCTGTGACCGTCTCCGGGAGCTG
CATGTGTCAGAGGTTTTCACCGTCATCACCGAAACGCGCGA
Features (pLannotate 1.2.2; 12 found; start..end, strand, type, name):
     96..200     +  promoter       AmpR promoter: bla
    201..1061    +  CDS            AmpR: β-lactamase; bla; confers resistance to ampicillin, carbenicillin, and related antibiotics
   1232..1820    +  rep_origin     ori: high-copy-number ColE1/pMB1/pBR322/pUC origin of replication
   2003..2095    +  CDS            lacI (fragment): lac repressor; lacI; The lac repressor binds to the lac operator to inhibit transcription in E. coli. This inhibition can be relieved by adding lactose or isopropyl-β-D-thiogalactopyranoside (IPTG).
   2108..2129    +  protein_bind   CAP binding site: CAP binding activates transcription in the presence of cAMP. E. coli catabolite activator protein
   2144..2174    +  promoter       lac promoter: promoter for the E. coli lac operon
   2182..2198    +  protein_bind   lac operator: The lac repressor binds to the lac operator to inhibit transcription in E. coli. This inhibition can be relieved by adding lactose or isopropyl-β-D-thiogalactopyranoside (IPTG). lac repressor encoded by lacI
   2212..2230    +  promoter       SP6 promoter: promoter for bacteriophage SP6 RNA polymerase
   3548..3566    -  promoter       T7 promoter: promoter for bacteriophage T7 RNA polymerase
   3568..3720    +  CDS            lacZα (fragment): LacZα fragment of β-galactosidase; lacZ fragment
   3726..3825    -  misc_feature   bom (fragment): basis of mobility region from pBR322
   3927..1       -  CDS            rop (fragment) (across the origin): Rop protein, which maintains plasmids at low copy number; rop
