[The description below was written by a language model from this plasmid's Addgene catalogue record and pLannotate feature annotations shown in this document.]
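Description:
pGGA002 is a GreenGate entry module, a small pUC19-based Golden Gate–compatible cloning plasmid that supplies the Arabidopsis thaliana AP3 (At3g54340) promoter as a reusable part for assembling plant transgenes. It is maintained in E. coli as a high-copy plasmid through the ColE1/pUC-type origin and is selected with ampicillin via the β-lactamase gene driven by its own bla promoter. The full sequence record is 3,961 nt, consistent with the pUC19 backbone plus the 1,275 bp insert.

The payload is the AP3 promoter fragment, which according to the depositor's coordinates sits between two BsaI recognition sites placed immediately on either side of it. BsaI is a type IIS enzyme that cuts outside its recognition sequence, so digestion releases the promoter with defined overhangs that allow ordered, directional ligation with other GreenGate modules in a single reaction. An internal BsaI site within the promoter was removed by substitution so the fragment stays intact during assembly. The automated annotation does not label the promoter or the BsaI sites themselves, but it does show the flanking context: upstream lie pUC remnants (a lacI fragment, CAP binding site, lac promoter and operator) and an SP6 promoter, while downstream are an inward-facing T7 promoter and a lacZα fragment. Short bom and rop fragments are backbone leftovers. The plasmid carries no plant selection marker, coding sequence or T-DNA elements. It serves only as a donor of the AP3 promoter, which would drive expression of whatever coding module is joined to it in a final plant transformation construct.
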