Addgene plasmid #48813: pGGA002
Purpose: Provides the AP3 promoter as GreenGate module.
Depositing lab: Jan Lohmann. Depositing organization: Universitaet Heidelberg. Publication: GreenGate - A Novel, Versatile, and Efficient Cloning System for Plant Transgenesis. Lampropoulos A, Sutikovic Z, Wenzl C, Maegele I, Lohmann JU, Forner J. PLoS One. 2013 Dec 20;8(12):e83043. doi: 10.1371/journal.pone.0083043. PubMed 24376629.
Backbone
  Vector backbone: pUC19
  Backbone size w/o insert (bp): 2686
  Vector type: Golden Gate compatible cloning vector
Growth in bacteria
  Bacterial resistance: Ampicillin, 100 μg/mL
  Growth temperature: 37°C
  Growth strain: Mach1
  Copy number: High Copy
Gene/Insert
  Gene/Insert name: AP3 promoter (alt name: At3g54340 promoter)
  Species: A. thaliana (mustard weed)
  Insert size (bp): 1275
  Mutation: internal BsaI recognition site removed by substitution
  Cloning method: Unknown
Terms and licenses: Academic/Nonprofit Terms; Industry Terms: Not Available to Industry
Depositor comments: This plasmid is designed for Golden Gate cloning using the BsaI enzyme. Plasmid Features (listed as bp in full plasmid sequence): BsaI site #1 = 2241-2251bp AP3 promoter = 2252-3526bp BsaI site #2 = 3527-3537bp
How to cite: pGGA002 was a gift from Jan Lohmann (Addgene plasmid # 48813 ; http://n2t.net/addgene:48813 ; RRID:Addgene_48813)
