>Addgene plasmid #48813 | pGGA002 | depositor partial sequence | sequence record 71195 | AP3 promoter
CCCTAGAATGCCTTTTATATTTGAAACAAACCAAAGTTGCATGCAAGAGTACCTGAAGAGAAGAGGGAAA
GTGAACTCAGACCAGATCAAGAGTGCGTGTTGTTTGTGTAGATGAATGATGCATCTCTTGTGTAATGTAC
CTTAGCCATAGGAACACGTCTTGTAGATCTTTTAATACATCTTTAGTTCCGCATCATGCATAGTTGACCC
TGTTTTAAGGCGTTGAAATGAAAATACAAGTCTCTTGTATCTGAATTTGTGTTTTAAGCGAAGAATGATT
GTTCTTGTGAAGTTGATACACAAGTTCTTTGGATATCCTATCAGTATAAAGGATAGGTTTCCATTTTCGT
GACTCACTCACTGATTTCCATTGCTTGAAAATTGATGATGAACTAAGATCAATCCATGTTAGTTTCAAAA
CAACAGTAACTGTGGCCAACTTAGTTTTGAAACAACACTAACTGGTCGAAGCAAAAAGAAAAAAGAGTTT
CATCATATATCTGATTTGATGGACTGTTTGGAGTTAGGACCAAACATTATCTACAAACAAAGACTTTTCT
CCTAACTTGTGATTCCTTCTTAAACCCTAGGGGTAATATTCTATTTTCCAAGGATCTTTAGTTAAAGGCA
AATCCGGGAAATTATTGTAATCATTTGGGGAAACATATAAAAGATTTGAGTTAGATGGAAGTGACGATTA
ATCCAAACATATATATCTCTTTCTTCTTATTTCCCAAATTAACAGACAAAAGTAGAATATTGGCTTTTAA
CACCAATATAAAAACTTGTTCACACCTAAACACTTTTGTTTACTTTAGGGTAAGTGTAAAAAGCCAACCA
AATCCACCTGCACTGATTTGACGTTTACAAACGCCGTTAAGTTTGTCACCGTCTAAACAAAAACAAAGTA
GAAGCTAACGGAGCTCCGTTAATAAATTGACGAAAAGCAAACCAAGTTTTTAGCTTTGGTCCCCCTCTTT
TACCAAGTGACAATTGATTTAAGCAGTGTCTTGTAATTATACAACCATCGATGTCCGTTGATTTAAACAG
TGTCTTGTAATTAAAAAAATCAGTTTACATAAATGGAAAATTTATCACTTAGTTTTCATCAACTTCTGAA
CTTACCTTTCATGGATTAGGCAATACTTTCCATTTTTAGTAACTCAAGTGGACCCTTTACTTCTTCAACT
CCATCTCTCTCTTTCTATTTCACTTCTTTCTTCTCATTATATCTCTTGTCCTCTCCACCAAATCTCTTCA
ACAAAAAGATTAAAT
