>Addgene plasmid #48813 | pGGA002 | addgene partial sequence | sequence record 72367 | Lac-promoter
ACGAGCTATTTAGGTGACACTATAGAAGTGAAGCTTGGTCTCAACCTCCCTAGAATGCCTTTTATATTTG
AAACAAACCAAAGTTGCATGCAAGAGTACCTGAAGAGAAGAGGGAAAGTGAACTCAGACCAGATCAAGAG
TGCGTGTTGTTTGTGTAGATGAATGATGCATCTCTTGTGTAATGTACCTTAGCCATAGGAACACGTCTTG
TAGATCTTTTAATACATCTTTAGTTCCGCATCATGCATAGTTGACCCTGTTTTAAGGCGTTGAAATGAAA
ATACAAGTCTCTTGTATCTGAATTTGTGTTTTAAGCGAAGAATGATTGTTCTTGTGAAGTTGATACACAA
GTTCTTTGGATATCCTATCAGTATAAAGGATAGGTTTCCATTTTCGTGACTCACTCACTGATTTCCATTG
CTTGAAAATTGATGATGAACTAAGATCAATCCATGTTAG
