>Addgene plasmid #48813 | pGGA002 | addgene partial sequence | sequence record 72403 | Lac-promoter 5'-CACTTTATGCTTCCGGCTCG-3'
CACGAGCTATTTAGGTGACACTATAGAAGTGAAGCTTGGTCTCAACCTCCCTAGAATGCCTTTTATATTT
GAAACAAACCAAAGTTGCATGCAAGAGTACCTGAAGAGAAGAGGGAAAGTGAACTCAGACCAGATCAAGA
GTGCGTGTTGTTTGTGTAGATGAATGATGCATCTCTTGTGTAATGTACCTTAGCCATAGGAACACGTCTT
GTAGATCTTTTAATACATCTTTAGTTCCGCATCATGCATAGTTGACCCTGTTTTAAGGCGTTGAAATGAA
AATACAAGTCTCTTGTATCTGAATTTGTGTTTTAAGCGAAGAATGATTGTTCTTGTGAAGTTGATACACA
AGTTCTTTGGATATCCTATCAGTATAAAGGATAGGTTTCCATTTTCGTGACTCACTCACTGATTTCCATT
GCTTGAAAATTGATGATGAACTAAGATCAATCCATGTTAGTTTCAAAACAACAGTAACTGTGGCCAACTT
AGTTTTGAAACAACACTAACTGGTCGAAGCAAAAAGAAAAAAGAGTTTCATCATATATCTGATTTGATGG
ACTGTTTGGAGTTAGGACCAAACATTATCTACAAACAAAGACTTTTCTCCTAACTTGTGATTCCTTCTTA
AACCCTAGGGGTAATATTCTATTTTCCAAGGATCTTTAGTTAAAGGCAAATCCGGGAAATTATTGTAATC
ATTTGGGGAAACATATAAAAGATTTGAGTTAGATGGAAGTGACGATTAATCCAAACATATATATCTCTTT
CTTCTTATTTCCCAAATTAACAGACAAAAGTAGAATATTGGCTTTTAACACCAATATAAAAACTTGTTCA
CACCTAAACACTTTTGTTTACTTTAGGGTAAGTGTAAAAAGCCAACCAAATCCACCTGCACTGATTTGAC
GTTTACAAACGCCGTTAAGTTT
