>Addgene plasmid #48813 | pGGA002 | addgene partial sequence | sequence record 72480 | M13pUC-Fwd 5'-CCCAGTCACGACGTTGTAAAACG-3'
CTATAGGGCGAGAATTCGGTCTCATGTTATTTAATCTTTTTGTTGAAGAGATTTGGTGGAGAGGACAAGA
GATATAATGAGAAGAAAGAAGTGAAATAGAAAGAGAGAGATGGAGTTGAAGAAGTAAAGGGTCCACTTGA
GTTACTAAAAATGGAAAGTATTGCCTAATCCATGAAAGGTAAGTTCAGAAGTTGATGAAAACTAAGTGAT
AAATTTTCCATTTATGTAAACTGATTTTTTTAATTACAAGACACTGTTTAAATCAACGGACATCGATGGT
TGTATAATTACAAGACACTGCTTAAATCAATTGTCACTTGGTAAAAGAGGGGGACCAAAGCTAAAAACTT
GGTTTGCTTTTCGTCAATTTATTAACGGAGCTCCGTTAGCTTCTACTTTGTTTTTGTTTAGACGGTGACA
AACTTAACGGCGTTTGTAAACGTCAAATCAGTGCAGGTGGATTTGGTTGGCTTTTTACACTTACCCTAAA
GTAAACAAAAGTGTTTAGGTGTGAACAAGTTTTTATATTGGTGTTAAAAGCCAATATTCTACTTTTGTCT
GTTAATTTGGGAAATAAGAAGAAAGAGATATATATGTTTGGATTAATCGTCACTTCCATCTAACTCAAAT
CTTTTATATGTTTCCCCAAATGATTACAATAATTTCCCGGATTTGCCTTTAACTAAAGATCCTTGGAAAA
TAGAATATTACCCCTAGGGTTTAAGAAGGA
